>Addgene plasmid #108777 | pBW2582_pCAG-PV1-VCre-N172-L1-FRB-NLS-BGHpA | depositor full sequence | sequence record 205058 | Full Sequence
CCCAAGCTTGGCGTAATCATGGTCATAGCTGTTTCCTGTGTGAAATTGTTATCCGCTCACAATTCCACAC
AACATACGAGCCGGAAGCATAAAGTGTAAAGCCTGGGGTGCCTAATGAGTGAGCTAACTCACATTAATTG
CGTTGCGCTCACTGCCCGCTTTCCAGTCGGGAAACCTGTCGTGCCAGCGGATCCGCATCTCAATTAGTCA
GCAACCATAGTCCCGCCCCTAACTCCGCCCAGTTCCGCCCATTCTCCGCCCCATGGCTGACTAATTTTTT
TTATTTATGCAGAGGCCGAGGCCGCCTCGGCCTCTGAGCTATTCCAGAAGTAGTGAGGAGGCTTTTTTGG
AGGCCTAGGCTTTTGCAAAAAGCTAACTTGTTTATTGCAGCTTATAATGGTTACAAATAAAGCAATAGCA
TCACAAATTTCACAAATAAAGCATTTTTTTCACTGCATTCTAGTTGTGGTTTGTCCAAACTCATCAATGT
ATCTTATCATGTCTGGATCCGCTGCATTAATGAATCGGCCAACGCGCGGGGAGAGGCGGTTTGCGTATTG
GGCGCTCTTCCGCTTCCTCGCTCACTGACTCGCTGCGCTCGGTCGTTCGGCTGCGGCGAGCGGTATCAGC
TCACTCAAAGGCGGTAATACGGTTATCCACAGAATCAGGGGATAACGCAGGAAAGAACATGTGAGCAAAA
GGCCAGCAAAAGGCCAGGAACCGTAAAAAGGCCGCGTTGCTGGCGTTTTTCCATAGGCTCCGCCCCCCTG
ACGAGCATCACAAAAATCGACGCTCAAGTCAGAGGTGGCGAAACCCGACAGGACTATAAAGATACCAGGC
GTTTCCCCCTGGAAGCTCCCTCGTGCGCTCTCCTGTTCCGACCCTGCCGCTTACCGGATACCTGTCCGCC
TTTCTCCCTTCGGGAAGCGTGGCGCTTTCTCATAGCTCACGCTGTAGGTATCTCAGTTCGGTGTAGGTCG
TTCGCTCCAAGCTGGGCTGTGTGCACGAACCCCCCGTTCAGCCCGACCGCTGCGCCTTATCCGGTAACTA
TCGTCTTGAGTCCAACCCGGTAAGACACGACTTATCGCCACTGGCAGCAGCCACTGGTAACAGGATTAGC
AGAGCGAGGTATGTAGGCGGTGCTACAGAGTTCTTGAAGTGGTGGCCTAACTACGGCTACACTAGAAGAA
CAGTATTTGGTATCTGCGCTCTGCTGAAGCCAGTTACCTTCGGAAAAAGAGTTGGTAGCTCTTGATCCGG
CAAACAAACCACCGCTGGTAGCGGTGGTTTTTTTGTTTGCAAGCAGCAGATTACGCGCAGAAAAAAAGGA
TCTCAAGAAGATCCTTTGATCTTTTCTACGGGGTCTGACGCTCAGTGGAACGAAAACTCACGTTAAGGGA
TTTTGGTCATGAGATTATCAAAAAGGATCTTCACCTAGATCCTTTTAAATTAAAAATGAAGTTTTAAATC
AATCTAAAGTATATATGAGTAAACTTGGTCTGACAGTTACCAATGCTTAATCAGTGAGGCACCTATCTCA
GCGATCTGTCTATTTCGTTCATCCATAGTTGCCTGACTCCCCGTCGTGTAGATAACTACGATACGGGAGG
GCTTACCATCTGGCCCCAGTGCTGCAATGATACCGCGAGACCCACGCTCACCGGCTCCAGATTTATCAGC
AATAAACCAGCCAGCCGGAAGGGCCGAGCGCAGAAGTGGTCCTGCAACTTTATCCGCCTCCATCCAGTCT
ATTAATTGTTGCCGGGAAGCTAGAGTAAGTAGTTCGCCAGTTAATAGTTTGCGCAACGTTGTTGCCATTG
CTACAGGCATCGTGGTGTCACGCTCGTCGTTTGGTATGGCTTCATTCAGCTCCGGTTCCCAACGATCAAG
GCGAGTTACATGATCCCCCATGTTGTGCAAAAAAGCGGTTAGCTCCTTCGGTCCTCCGATCGTTGTCAGA
AGTAAGTTGGCCGCAGTGTTATCACTCATGGTTATGGCAGCACTGCATAATTCTCTTACTGTCATGCCAT
CCGTAAGATGCTTTTCTGTGACTGGTGAGTACTCAACCAAGTCATTCTGAGAATAGTGTATGCGGCGACC
GAGTTGCTCTTGCCCGGCGTCAATACGGGATAATACCGCGCCACATAGCAGAACTTTAAAAGTGCTCATC
ATTGGAAAACGTTCTTCGGGGCGAAAACTCTCAAGGATCTTACCGCTGTTGAGATCCAGTTCGATGTAAC
CCACTCGTGCACCCAACTGATCTTCAGCATCTTTTACTTTCACCAGCGTTTCTGGGTGAGCAAAAACAGG
AAGGCAAAATGCCGCAAAAAAGGGAATAAGGGCGACACGGAAATGTTGAATACTCATACTCTTCCTTTTT
CAATATTATTGAAGCATTTATCAGGGTTATTGTCTCATGAGCGGATACATATTTGAATGTATTTAGAAAA
ATAAACAAATAGGGGTTCCGCGCACATTTCCCCGAAAAGTGCCACCTGGGTCGACATTGATTATTGACTA
GTTATTAATAGTAATCAATTACGGGGTCATTAGTTCATAGCCCATATATGGAGTTCCGCGTTACATAACT
TACGGTAAATGGCCCGCCTGGCTGACCGCCCAACGACCCCCGCCCATTGACGTCAATAATGACGTATGTT
CCCATAGTAACGCCAATAGGGACTTTCCATTGACGTCAATGGGTGGAGTATTTACGGTAAACTGCCCACT
TGGCAGTACATCAAGTGTATCATATGCCAAGTACGCCCCCTATTGACGTCAATGACGGTAAATGGCCCGC
CTGGCATTATGCCCAGTACATGACCTTATGGGACTTTCCTACTTGGCAGTACATCTACGTATTAGTCATC
GCTATTACCATGGTCGAGGTGAGCCCCACGTTCTGCTTCACTCTCCCCATCTCCCCCCCCTCCCCACCCC
CAATTTTGTATTTATTTATTTTTTAATTATTTTGTGCAGCGATGGGGGCGGGGGGGGGGGGGGCGCGCGC
CAGGCGGGGCGGGGCGGGGCGAGGGGCGGGGCGGGGCGAGGCGGAAAGGTGCGGCGGCAGCCAATCAGAG
CGGCGCGCTCCGAAAGTTTCCTTTTATGGCGAGGCGGCGGCGGCGGCGGCCCTATAAAAAGCGAAGCGCG
CGGCGGGCGGGAGTCGCTGCGTTGCCTTCGCCCCGTGCCCCGCTCCGCGCCGCCTCGCGCCGCCCGCCCC
GGCTCTGACTGACCGCGTTACTCCCACAGGTGAGCGGGCGGGACGGCCCTTCTCCTCCGGGCTGTAATTA
GCGCTTGGTTTAATGACGGCTCGTTTCTTTTCTGTGGCTGCGTGAAAGCCTTAAAGGGCTCCGGGAGGGC
CCTTTGTGCGGGGGGGAGCGGCTCGGGGGGTGCGTGCGTGTGTGTGTGCGTGGGGAGCGCCGCGTGCGGC
TCCGCGCTGCCCGGCGGCTGTGAGCGCTGCGGGCGCGGCGCGGGGCTTTGTGCGCTCCGCAGTGTGCGCG
AGGGGAGCGCGGCCGGGGGCGGTGCCCCGCGGTGCGGGGGGGGCTGCGAGGGGAACAAAGGCTGCGTGCG
GGGTGTGTGCGTGGGGGGGTGAGCAGGGGGTGTGGGCGCGGCGGTCGGGCTGTAACCCCCCCCTGCACCC
CCCTCCCCGAGTTGCTGAGCACGGCCCGGCTTCGGGTGCGGGGCTCCGTACGGGGCGTGGCGCGGGGCTC
GCCGTGCCGGGCGGGGGGTGGCGGCAGGTGGGGGTGCCGGGCGGGGCGGGGCCGCCTCGGGCCGGGGAGG
GCTCGGGGGAGGGGCGCGGCGGCCCCCGGAGCGCCGGCGGCTGTCGAGGCGCGGCGAGCCGCAGCCATTG
CCTTTTATGGTAATCGTGCGAGAGGGCGCAGGGACTTCCTTTGTCCCAAATCTGTGCGGAGCCGAAATCT
GGGAGGCGCCGCCGCACCCCCTCTAGCGGGCGCGGGGCGAAGCGGTGCGGCGCCGGCAGGAAGGAAATGG
GCGGGGAGGGCCTTCGTGCGTCGCCGCGCCGCCGTCCCCTTCTCCCTCTCCAGCCTCGGGGCTGTCCGCG
GGGGGACGGCTGCCTTCGGGGGGGACGGGGCAGGGCGGGGTTCGGCTTCTGGCGTGTGACCGGCGGCTCT
AGAGCCTCTGCTAACCATGTTCATGCCTTCTTCTTTTTCCTACAGCTCCTGGGCAACGTGCTGGTTATTG
TGCTGTCTCATCATTTTGGCAAAGAATTGATTAATTCGAGCGAAGGCGCGCCCATTACTCGCATCCATTC
TCAGGCTGTCTCGTCTCGTCTCGCACGCGTGCCGCCACCATGATCGAGAACCAGCTGAGCCTGCTGGGCG
ACTTTTCTGGCGTGCGGCCCGACGATGTGAAAACCGCCATTCAGGCCGCCCAGAAAAAGGGCATCAACGT
GGCCGAGAACGAGCAGTTCAAGGCCGCCTTCGAGCATCTGCTGAACGAGTTCAAGAAGCGGGAAGAGAGA
TACAGCCCCAACACCCTGCGGCGGCTGGAAAGCGCCTGGACCTGCTTCGTGGATTGGTGCCTGGCCAACC
ACAGACACAGCCTGCCTGCCACCCCCGATACCGTGGAAGCCTTCTTCATCGAGCGGGCCGAGGAACTGCA
CCGGAACACCCTGAGCGTGTACAGATGGGCCATCAGCCGGGTGCACAGAGTGGCCGGATGCCCTGATCCC
TGCCTGGACATCTACGTGGAAGATCGGCTGAAGGCCATTGCCCGGAAGAAAGTGCGGGAAGGCGAGGCCG
TGAAGCAGGCCAGCCCTTTCAACGAGCAGCATCTGCTGAAGCTGACCAGCCTGTGGTACAGAAGCTCCGG
AGGGTCTGGCTCCGGATCAAGTGGTGGCAGCGGTACCATCCTCTGGCATGAGATGTGGCATGAAGGCCTG
GAAGAGGCATCTCGTTTGTACTTTGGGGAAAGGAACGTGAAAGGCATGTTTGAGGTGCTGGAGCCCTTGC
ATGCTATGATGGAACGGGGCCCCCAGACTCTGAAGGAAACATCCTTTAATCAGGCCTATGGTCGAGATTT
AATGGAGGCCCAAGAGTGGTGCAGGAAGTACATGAAATCAGGGAATGTCAAGGACCTCCTCCAAGCCTGG
GACCTCTATTATCATGTGTTCCGACGAATCTCACCCAAGAAAAAGCGGAAGGTGTGAGAATTCCTGTGCC
TTCTAGTTGCCAGCCATCTGTTGTTTGCCCCTCCCCCGTGCCTTCCTTGACCCTGGAAGGTGCCACTCCC
ACTGTCCTTTCCTAATAAAATGAGGAAATTGCATCGCATTGTCTGAGTAGGTGTCATTCTATTCTGGGGG
GTGGGGTGGGGCAGGACAGCAAGGGGGAGGATTGGGAAGACAATAGCAGGCATGCTGGGGATGCGGTGGG
CTCTATGGCTTCTGAGGCGGAAAGAACCAGCTGGGGCTCTAGGGGGTATCCCCACGCGCCCTGTAGCGTG
TACCGCTGGGAGTTCGTAGACGGAAACAAACGCAGAATCCAAGCGCGGCCGCCCAGGATACATAGATTAC
CACAACTCCGAGCCCTTCCACCGCTAGCGCACTCCTCAGGTGCAGGCTGCCTATCAGAAGGTGGTGGCTG
GTGTGGCCAATGCCCTGGCTCACAAATACCACTGAGATCTTTTTCCCTCTGCCAAAAATTATGGGGACAT
CATGAAGCCCCTTGAGCATCTGACTTCTGGCTAATAAAGGAAATTTATTTTCATTGCAATAGTGTGTTGG
AATTTTTTGTGTCTCTCACTCGGAAGGACATATGGGAGGGCAAATCATTTAAAACATCAGAATGAGTATT
TGGTTTAGAGTTTGGCAACATATGCCCATATGCTGGCTGCCATGAACAAAGGTTGGCTATAAAGAGGTCA
TCAGTATATGAAACAGCCCCCTGCTGTCCATTCCTTATTCCATAGAAAAGCCTTGACTTGAGGTTAGATT
TTTTTTATATTTTGTTTTGTGTTATTTTTTTCTTTAACATCCCTAAAATTTTCCTTACATGTTTTACTAG
CCAGATTTTTCCTCCTCTCCTGACTACTCCCAGTCATAGCTGTCCCTCTTCTCTTATGGAGATCCCTCGA
CCTGCAG
Features (pLannotate 1.2.2; 19 found; start..end, strand, type, name):
     46..62      -  protein_bind   lac operator: The lac repressor binds to the lac operator to inhibit transcription in E. coli. This inhibition can be relieved by adding lactose or isopropyl-β-D-thiogalactopyranoside (IPTG). lac repressor encoded by lacI
     70..100     -  promoter       lac promoter: promoter for the E. coli lac operon
    115..136     -  protein_bind   CAP binding site: CAP binding activates transcription in the presence of cAMP. E. coli catabolite activator protein
    149..188     -  CDS            lacI (fragment): lac repressor; lacI; The lac repressor binds to the lac operator to inhibit transcription in E. coli. This inhibition can be relieved by adding lactose or isopropyl-β-D-thiogalactopyranoside (IPTG).
    195..217     +  promoter       SV40 promoter (fragment): SV40 enhancer and early promoter
    221..355     +  rep_origin     SV40 ori: SV40 origin of replication
    375..509     +  polyA_signal   SV40 poly(A) signal: SV40 polyadenylation signal
    511..565     -  CDS            lacI (fragment): lac repressor; lacI; The lac repressor binds to the lac operator to inhibit transcription in E. coli. This inhibition can be relieved by adding lactose or isopropyl-β-D-thiogalactopyranoside (IPTG).
    748..1336    -  rep_origin     ori: high-copy-number ColE1/pMB1/pBR322/pUC origin of replication
   1507..2367    -  CDS            AmpR: β-lactamase; bla; confers resistance to ampicillin, carbenicillin, and related antibiotics
   2368..2472    -  promoter       AmpR promoter: bla
   2503..2882    +  enhancer       CMV enhancer: human cytomegalovirus immediate early enhancer
   2884..3159    +  promoter       chicken β-actin promoter: No description available
   3160..4175    +  intron         chimeric intron: chimera between introns from chicken β-actin and rabbit β-globin
   4868..5143    +  CDS            FRB*: T2098L mutant of FKBP-rapamycin binding domain of human FRAP binds synthetic ligands such as AP21967
   5174..5398    +  polyA_signal   bGH poly(A) signal: bovine growth hormone polyadenylation signal
   5402..5423    +  promoter       SV40 promoter (fragment): SV40 enhancer and early promoter
   5561..5632    +  CDS            HBB (fragment): HBB_PONPY - Experimental evidence at transcript level: Swiss-Prot protein existence level 2. Involved in oxygen transport from the lung to the various peripheral tissues. From Pongo pygmaeus (Bornean orangutan).
   5703..5758    +  polyA_signal   β-globin poly(A) signal: rabbit β-globin polyadenylation signal (Gil and Proudfoot, 1987)
