[The description below was written by a language model from this plasmid's Addgene catalogue record and pLannotate feature annotations shown in this document.]
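Description:
pBW2582_pCAG-PV1-VCre-N172-L1-FRB-NLS-BGHpA is a mammalian expression plasmid built on the pCAGGS backbone that encodes one half of a split, chemically inducible VCre recombinase. It is propagated in E. coli through a high-copy ColE1/pUC-type origin and selected with ampicillin via the β-lactamase gene. The backbone also retains an SV40 origin and poly(A) signal, together with lac regulatory remnants that play no evident role in the design.

Expression is driven by the CAG promoter, annotated here as the CMV immediate-early enhancer, the chicken β-actin promoter and a chimeric β-actin/β-globin intron, an arrangement that gives strong constitutive transcription in many mammalian cell types. The open reading frame is a synthetic VCre fragment running from the N-terminus to amino acid 172, joined through a linker (L1 in the name) to an FRB domain and a C-terminal nuclear localisation signal, and terminated by the bovine growth hormone poly(A) signal. Residual rabbit β-globin sequence and its poly(A) signal from pCAGGS lie downstream. The feature table does not annotate the VCre fragment itself, though the unannotated gap between the intron and FRB is where it would sit. The table labels the dimerisation domain as FRB*, the T2098L variant that also binds rapamycin analogues, whereas the catalogue entry simply says FRB. The meaning of "PV1" is not stated in the record.

FRB is half of a chemically induced dimerisation pair. The fragment is expected to be inactive alone, with activity restored when a dimerising drug brings it together with a complementary C-terminal VCre fragment on a partner domain, typically FKBP, supplied from a separate construct. The plasmid is therefore suited to drug-gated recombination at VCre target sites in mammalian cells and to synthetic gene circuits.
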