Addgene plasmid #108777: pBW2582_pCAG-PV1-VCre-N172-L1-FRB-NLS-BGHpA
Purpose: Expresses N-terminus to aa172 of VCre recombinase fused to FRB CID
Depositing lab: Wilson Wong. Depositing organization: Boston University Main Campus. Publication: High-performance chemical- and light-inducible recombinases in mammalian cells and mice. Weinberg BH, Cho JH, Agarwal Y, Pham NTH, Caraballo LD, Walkosz M, Ortega C, Trexler M, Tague N, Law B, Benman WKJ, Letendre J, Beal J, Wong WW. Nat Commun. 2019 Oct 24;10(1):4845. doi: 10.1038/s41467-019-12800-7. PubMed 31649244.
Backbone
  Vector backbone: pCAGGS
  Vector type: Mammalian Expression, Cre/Lox, Synthetic Biology
Growth in bacteria
  Bacterial resistance: Ampicillin, 100 μg/mL
  Growth temperature: 37°C
  Growth strain: NEB Stable
  Copy number: High Copy
Gene/Insert
  Gene/Insert name: VCre recombinase fragment N-terminus to aa172
  Species: Synthetic
  Promoter: pCAG
  Tag / fusion protein: FRB,NLS (C terminal on insert)
  Cloning method: Restriction Enzyme; 5′ cloning site MluI (not destroyed); 3′ cloning site BspEI (not destroyed)
Terms and licenses: Academic/Nonprofit Terms; Industry Terms: Not Available to Industry
Depositor comments: Please visit https://www.biorxiv.org/content/10.1101/747121v1 for bioRxiv preprint.
How to cite: pBW2582_pCAG-PV1-VCre-N172-L1-FRB-NLS-BGHpA was a gift from Wilson Wong (Addgene plasmid # 108777 ; http://n2t.net/addgene:108777 ; RRID:Addgene_108777)
