>Addgene plasmid #108777 | pBW2582_pCAG-PV1-VCre-N172-L1-FRB-NLS-BGHpA | addgene partial sequence | sequence record 217266 | Addgene Partial NGS Result
TGCACCCCCCTCCCCGAGTTGCTGAGCACGGCCCGGCTTCGGGTGCGGGGCTCCGTACGGGGCGTGGCGC
GGGGCTCGCCGTGCCGGGCGGGGGGTGGCGGCAGGTGGGGGTGCCGGGCGGGGCGGGGCCGCCTCGGGCC
GGGGAGGGCTCGGGGGAGGGGCGCGGCGGCCCCCGGAGCGCCGGCGGCTGTCGAGGCGCGGCGAGCCGCA
GCCATTGCCTTTTATGGTAATCGTGCGAGAGGGCGCAGGGACTTCCTTTGTCCCAAATCTGTGCGGAGCC
GAAATCTGGGAGGCGCCGCCGCACCCCCTCTAGCGGGCGCGGGGCGAAGCGGTGCGGCGCCGGCAGGAAG
GAAATGGGCGGGGAGGGCCTTCGTGCGTCGCCGCGCCGCCGTCCCCTTCTCCCTCTCCAGCCTCGGGGCT
GTCCGCGGGGGGACGGCTGCCTTCGGGGGGGACGGGGCAGGGCGGGGTTCGGCTTCTGGCGTGTGACCGG
CGGCTCTAGAGCCTCTGCTAACCATGTTCATGCCTTCTTCTTTTTCCTACAGCTCCTGGGCAACGTGCTG
GTTATTGTGCTGTCTCATCATTTTGGCAAAGAATTGATTAATTCGAGCGAAGGCGCGCCCATTACTCGCA
TCCATTCTCAGGCTGTCTCGTCTCGTCTCGCACGCGTGCCGCCACCATGATCGAGAACCAGCTGAGCCTG
CTGGGCGACTTTTCTGGCGTGCGGCCCGACGATGTGAAAACCGCCATTCAGGCCGCCCAGAAAAAGGGCA
TCAACGTGGCCGAGAACGAGCAGTTCAAGGCCGCCTTCGAGCATCTGCTGAACGAGTTCAAGAAGCGGGA
AGAGAGATACAGCCCCAACACCCTGCGGCGGCTGGAAAGCGCCTGGACCTGCTTCGTGGATTGGTGCCTG
GCCAACCACAGACACAGCCTGCCTGCCACCCCCGATACCGTGGAAGCCTTCTTCATCGAGCGGGCCGAGG
AACTGCACCGGAACACCCTGAGCGTGTACAGATGGGCCATCAGCCGGGTGCACAGAGTGGCCGGATGCCC
TGATCCCTGCCTGGACATCTACGTGGAAGATCGGCTGAAGGCCATTGCCCGGAAGAAAGTGCGGGAAGGC
GAGGCCGTGAAGCAGGCCAGCCCTTTCAACGAGCAGCATCTGCTGAAGCTGACCAGCCTGTGGTACAGAA
GCTCCGGAGGGTCTGGCTCCGGATCAAGTGGTGGCAGCGGTACCATCCTCTGGCATGAGATGTGGCATGA
AGGCCTGGAAGAGGCATCTCGTTTGTACTTTGGGGAAAGGAACGTGAAAGGCATGTTTGAGGTGCTGGAG
CCCTTGCATGCTATGATGGAACGGGGCCCCCAGACTCTGAAGGAAACATCCTTTAATCAGGCCTATGGTC
GAGATTTAATGGAGGCCCAAGAGTGGTGCAGGAAGTACATGAAATCAGGGAATGTCAAGGACCTCCTCCA
AGCCTGGGACCTCTATTATCATGTGTTCCGACGAATCTCACCCAAGAAAAAGCGGAAGGTGTGAGAATTC
CTGTGCCTTCTAGTTGCCAGCCATCTGTTGTTTGCCCCTCCCCCGTGCCTTCCTTGACCCTGGAAGGTGC
CACTCCCACTGTCCTTTCCTAATAAAATGAGGAAATTGCATCGCATTGTCTGAGTAGGTGTCATTCTATT
CTGGGGGGTGGGGTGGGGCAGGACAGCAAGGGGGAGGATTGGGAAGACAATAGCAGGCATGCTGGGGATG
CGGTGGGCTCTATGGCTTCTGAGGCGGAAAGAACCAGCTGGGGCTCTAGGGGGTATCCCCACGCGCCCTG
TAGCGTGTACCGCTGGGAGTTCGTAGACGGAAACAAACGCAGAATCCAAGCGCGGCCGCCCAGGATACAT
AGATTACCACAACTCCGAGCCCTTCCACCGCTAGCGCACTCCTCAGGTGCAGGCTGCCTATCAGAAGGTG
GTGGCTGGTGTGGCCAATGCCCTGGCTCACAAATACCACTGAGATCTTTTTCCCTCTGCCAAAAATTATG
GGGACATCATGAAGCCCCTTGAGCATCTGACTTCTGGCTAATAAAGGAAATTTATTTTCATTGCAATAGT
GTGTTGGAATTTTTTGTGTCTCTCACTCGGAAGGACATATGGGAGGGCAAATCATTTAAAACATCAGAAT
GAGTATTTGGTTTAGAGTTTGGCAACATATGCCCATATGCTGGCTGCCATGAACAAAGGTTGGCTATAAA
GAGGTCATCAGTATATGAAACAGCCCCCTGCTGTCCATTCCTTATTCCATAGAAAAGCCTTGACTTGAGG
TTAGATTTTTTTTATATTTTGTTTTGTGTTATTTTTTTCTTTAACATCCCTAAAATTTTCCTTACATGTT
TTACTAGCCAGATTTTTCCTCCTCTCCTGACTACTCCCAGTCATAGCTGTCCCTCTTCTCTTATGGAGAT
CCCTCGACCTGCAGCCCAAGCTTGGCGTAATCATGGTCATAGCTGTTTCCTGTGTGAAATTGTTATCCGC
TCACAATTCCACACAACATACGAGCCGGAAGCATAAAGTGTAAAGCCTGGGGTGCCTAATGAGTGAGCTA
ACTCACATTAATTGCGTTGCGCTCACTGCCCGCTTTCCAGTCGGGAAACCTGTCGTGCCAGCGGATCCGC
ATCTCAATTAGTCAGCAACCATAGTCCCGCCCCTAACTCCGCCCAGTTCCGCCCATTCTCCGCCCCATGG
CTGACTAATTTTTTTTATTTATGCAGAGGCCGAGGCCGCCTCGGCCTCTGAGCTATTCCAGAAGTAGTGA
GGAGGCTTTTTTGGAGGCCTAGGCTTTTGCAAAAAGCTAACTTGTTTATTGCAGCTTATAATGGTTACAA
ATAAAGCAATAGCATCACAAATTTCACAAATAAAGCATTTTTTTCACTGCATTCTAGTTGTGGTTTGTCC
AAACTCATCAATGTATCTTATCATGTCTGGATCCGCTGCATTAATGAATCGGCCAACGCGCGGGGAGAGG
CGGTTTGCGTATTGGGCGCTCTTCCGCTTCCTCGCTCACTGACTCGCTGCGCTCGGTCGTTCGGCTGCGG
CGAGCGGTATCAGCTCACTCAAAGGCGGTAATACGGTTATCCACAGAATCAGGGGATAACGCAGGAAAGA
ACATGTGAGCAAAAGGCCAGCAAAAGGCCAGGAACCGTAAAAAGGCCGCGTTGCTGGCGTTTTTCCATAG
GCTCCGCCCCCCTGACGAGCATCACAAAAATCGACGCTCAAGTCAGAGGTGGCGAAACCCGACAGGACTA
TAAAGATACCAGGCGTTTCCCCCTGGAAGCTCCCTCGTGCGCTCTCCTGTTCCGACCCTGCCGCTTACCG
GATACCTGTCCGCCTTTCTCCCTTCGGGAAGCGTGGCGCTTTCTCATAGCTCACGCTGTAGGTATCTCAG
TTCGGTGTAGGTCGTTCGCTCCAAGCTGGGCTGTGTGCACGAACCCCCCGTTCAGCCCGACCGCTGCGCC
TTATCCGGTAACTATCGTCTTGAGTCCAACCCGGTAAGACACGACTTATCGCCACTGGCAGCAGCCACTG
GTAACAGGATTAGCAGAGCGAGGTATGTAGGCGGTGCTACAGAGTTCTTGAAGTGGTGGCCTAACTACGG
CTACACTAGAAGAACAGTATTTGGTATCTGCGCTCTGCTGAAGCCAGTTACCTTCGGAAAAAGAGTTGGT
AGCTCTTGATCCGGCAAACAAACCACCGCTGGTAGCGGTGGTTTTTTTGTTTGCAAGCAGCAGATTACGC
GCAGAAAAAAAGGATCTCAAGAAGATCCTTTGATCTTTTCTACGGGGTCTGACGCTCAGTGGAACGAAAA
CTCACGTTAAGGGATTTTGGTCATGAGATTATCAAAAAGGATCTTCACCTAGATCCTTTTAAATTAAAAA
TGAAGTTTTAAATCAATCTAAAGTATATATGAGTAAACTTGGTCTGACAGTTACCAATGCTTAATCAGTG
AGGCACCTATCTCAGCGATCTGTCTATTTCGTTCATCCATAGTTGCCTGACTCCCCGTCGTGTAGATAAC
TACGATACGGGAGGGCTTACCATCTGGCCCCAGTGCTGCAATGATACCGCGAGACCCACGCTCACCGGCT
CCAGATTTATCAGCAATAAACCAGCCAGCCGGAAGGGCCGAGCGCAGAAGTGGTCCTGCAACTTTATCCG
CCTCCATCCAGTCTATTAATTGTTGCCGGGAAGCTAGAGTAAGTAGTTCGCCAGTTAATAGTTTGCGCAA
CGTTGTTGCCATTGCTACAGGCATCGTGGTGTCACGCTCGTCGTTTGGTATGGCTTCATTCAGCTCCGGT
TCCCAACGATCAAGGCGAGTTACATGATCCCCCATGTTGTGCAAAAAAGCGGTTAGCTCCTTCGGTCCTC
CGATCGTTGTCAGAAGTAAGTTGGCCGCAGTGTTATCACTCATGGTTATGGCAGCACTGCATAATTCTCT
TACTGTCATGCCATCCGTAAGATGCTTTTCTGTGACTGGTGAGTACTCAACCAAGTCATTCTGAGAATAG
TGTATGCGGCGACCGAGTTGCTCTTGCCCGGCGTCAATACGGGATAATACCGCGCCACATAGCAGAACTT
TAAAAGTGCTCATCATTGGAAAACGTTCTTCGGGGCGAAAACTCTCAAGGATCTTACCGCTGTTGAGATC
CAGTTCGATGTAACCCACTCGTGCACCCAACTGATCTTCAGCATCTTTTACTTTCACCAGCGTTTCTGGG
TGAGCAAAAACAGGAAGGCAAAATGCCGCAAAAAAGGGAATAAGGGCGACACGGAAATGTTGAATACTCA
TACTCTTCCTTTTTCAATATTATTGAAGCATTTATCAGGGTTATTGTCTCATGAGCGGATACATATTTGA
ATGTATTTAGAAAAATAAACAAATAGGGGTTCCGCGCACATTTCCCCGAAAAGTGCCACCTGGGTCGACA
TTGATTATTGACTAGTTATTAATAGTAATCAATTACGGGGTCATTAGTTCATAGCCCATATATGGAGTTC
CGCGTTACATAACTTACGGTAAATGGCCCGCCTGGCTGACCGCCCAACGACCCCCGCCCATTGACGTCAA
TAATGACGTATGTTCCCATAGTAACGCCAATAGGGACTTTCCATTGACGTCAATGGGTGGAGTATTTACG
GTAAACTGCCCACTTGGCAGTACATCAAGTGTATCATATGCCAAGTACGCCCCCTATTGACGTCAATGAC
GGTAAATGGCCCGCCTGGCATTATGCCCAGTACATGACCTTATGGGACTTTCCTACTTGGCAGTACATCT
ACGTATTAGTCATCGCTATTACCATGGTCGAGGTGAGCCCCACGTTCTGCTTCACTCTCCCCATCTCCCC
CCCCTCCCCACCCCCAATTTTGTATTTATTTATTTTTTAATTATTTTGTGCAGCGATGGGGGCGGGGGGG
GGGGGG
